Addgene plasmid #148592: pAc5.1B-EGFP-DmRoquin-del790-812_AE
Purpose: Insect Expression of DmRoquin-del790-812
Depositing lab: Elisa Izaurralde. Depositing organization: Max Planck Institute for Developmental Biology. Publication: A CAF40-binding motif facilitates recruitment of the CCR4-NOT complex to mRNAs targeted by Drosophila Roquin. Sgromo A, Raisch T, Bawankar P, Bhandari D, Chen Y, Kuzuoglu-Ozturk D, Weichenrieder O, Izaurralde E. Nat Commun. 2017 Feb 6;8:14307. doi: 10.1038/ncomms14307. PubMed 28165457.
Backbone
  Vector backbone: Unknown
  Vector type: Insect Expression
Growth in bacteria
  Bacterial resistance: Ampicillin, 100 μg/mL
  Growth temperature: 37°C
  Growth strain: DH5alpha
  Copy number: Low Copy
Gene/Insert
  Gene/Insert name: DmRoquin-del790-812
  Species: D. melanogaster (fly)
  Entrez Gene: roq (a.k.a. CG16807, Dmel\CG16807, NEST:bs21b12)
  Cloning method: Unknown
Terms and licenses: Academic/Nonprofit Terms; Industry Terms: Not Available to Industry
Depositor comments: ORF extracted from isoform C NCBI:NM_001275011.1 Plasmids from this collection were made available to the research community and donated after the lab closed. Please note that the sequence provided by the depositing laboratory may be theoretical/predicted or based on Sanger sequencing results. There may be discrepancies between sequencing results obtained by Addgene and the depositor sequence. If an Addgene verified sequence is not available, please contact before placing your order to request that our lab fully sequence the plasmid.
How to cite: pAc5.1B-EGFP-DmRoquin-del790-812_AE was a gift from Elisa Izaurralde (Addgene plasmid # 148592 ; http://n2t.net/addgene:148592 ; RRID:Addgene_148592)
