[The description below was written by a language model from this plasmid's Addgene catalogue record and pLannotate feature annotations shown in this document.]
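Description:
pAc5.1B-EGFP-DmRoquin-del790-812_AE is an insect-cell expression plasmid of about 8.5 kb. The catalogue lists the backbone as unknown, although the name and feature layout point to a pAc5.1-type vector. It is maintained in E. coli through a ColE1/pUC-family origin and selected with ampicillin via the β-lactamase gene and its own promoter. The record lists it as low copy, even though the annotated origin is of a type usually described as high copy. Short fragments annotated as a tetracycline resistance gene and SV40 large T antigen appear to be non-functional backbone remnants.

Expression is driven by the constitutive Drosophila melanogaster actin 5C (Ac5) promoter. This is followed by an EGFP coding sequence and, immediately downstream, the Drosophila Roquin (roq, CG16807) open reading frame, which the depositor took from isoform C. This arrangement should yield an N-terminally EGFP-tagged Roquin. The annotation tool labels part of the insert as a fragment of mouse Rc3h1, which reflects homology to the mammalian Roquin protein, not a mouse insert. The "del790-812" designation indicates an internal deletion of residues 790–812. A vector-derived V5 epitope sequence lies downstream of the insert, but the record does not say whether it is in frame or separated from the ORF by a stop codon. An SV40 polyadenylation signal is annotated after the cassette.

Roquin is a post-transcriptional repressor of target mRNAs. The associated publication concerns a CAF40-binding motif that recruits the CCR4-NOT deadenylase complex to Roquin targets. This deletion mutant is therefore probably meant for comparison with wild-type Roquin in transfected Drosophila cells, though the record does not say what the deleted segment does.
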