Features (pLannotate 1.2.2; 10 found; start..end, strand, type, name):
     56..2568    +  promoter       Ac5 promoter: Drosophila melanogaster actin 5C promoter
   2588..3304    +  CDS            EGFP: EGFP is a basic (constitutively fluorescent) green fluorescent protein published in 1996, derived from Aequorea victoria. It is reported to be a rapidly-maturing weak dimer with moderate acid sensitivity.
   3314..4852    +  CDS            Rc3h1 (fragment): RC3H1_MOUSE - Also known as Gm551, Kiaa2025. Experimental evidence at protein level: Swiss-Prot protein existence level 1. Post-transcriptional repressor of mRNAs containing a conserved stem loop motif, called constitutive decay element (CDE), which is often located in the 3'-UTR, as in HMGXB3, ICOS, IER3, NFKBID, NFKBIZ, PPP1R10, TNF, TNFRSF4 and in many more mRNAs (PubMed:23663784, PubMed:25026077, PubMed:18172933). Cleaves translationally inactive mRNAs harboring a stem-loop (SL), often located in their 3'-UTRs, during the early phase of inflammation in a helicase UPF1-independent manner (P
   5740..5781    +  CDS            V5 tag: epitope tag from simian virus 5
   5881..6015    -  polyA_signal   SV40 poly(A) signal: SV40 polyadenylation signal
   6038..6122    -  CDS            large T antigen (fragment): large T antigen from SV40 (simian virus 40)
   6123..6593    +  CDS            TcR (fragment): tetracycline efflux protein; tet; confers resistance to tetracycline
   6637..7225    -  rep_origin     ori: high-copy-number ColE1/pMB1/pBR322/pUC origin of replication
   7396..8256    -  CDS            AmpR: β-lactamase; bla; confers resistance to ampicillin, carbenicillin, and related antibiotics
   8257..8361    -  promoter       AmpR promoter: bla
>Addgene plasmid #148592 | pAc5.1B-EGFP-DmRoquin-del790-812_AE | depositor full sequence | sequence record 291040 | Full Sequence
CTTCAAGGAATTAATTCTATATTCTAAAAACACAAATGATACTTCTAAAAAAAATCATGAATGGCATCAA
CTCTGAATCAAATCTTTGCAGATGCACCTACTTCTCATTTCCACTGTCACATCATTTTTCCAGATCTCGC
TGCCTGTTATGTGGCCCACAAACCAAGACACGTTTTATGGCCATTAAAGCTGGCTGATCGTCGCCAAACA
CCAAATACATATCAATATGTACATTCGAGAAAGAAGCGATCAAAGAAGCGTCTTCGGGCGAGTAGGAGAA
TGCGGAGGAGAAGGAGAACGAGCTGATCTAGTATCTCTCCACAATCCAATGCCAACTGACCAACTGGCCA
TATTCGGAGCAATTTGAAGCCAATTTCCATCGCCTGGCGATCGCTCCATTCTTGGCTATATGTTTTTCAC
CGTTCCCGGGGCCATTTTCAAAGACTCGTCGGTAAGATAAGATTGTGTCACTCGCTGTCTCTCTTCATTT
GTCGAAGAATGCTGAGGAATTTCGCGATGACGTCGGCGAGTATTTTGAAGAATGAGAATAATTTGTATTT
ATACGAAAATCAGTTAGTGGAATTTTCTACAAAAACATGTTATCTATAGATAATTTTGTTGCAAAATATG
TTGACTATGACAAAGATTGTATGTATATACCTTTAATGTATTCTCATTTTCTTATGTATTTATAATGGCA
ATGATGATACTGATGATATTTTAAGATGATGCCAGACCACAGGCTGATTTCTGCGTCTTTTGCCGAACGC
AGTGCATGTGCGGTTGTTGTTTTTTGGAATAGTTTCAATTTTCGGACTGTCCGCTTTGATTTCAGTTTCT
TGGCTTATTCAAAAAGCAAAGTAAAGCCAAAAAAGCGAGATGGCAATACCAAATGCGGCAAAACGGTAGT
GGAAGGAAAGGGGTGCGGGGCAGCGGAAGGAAGGGTGGGGCGGGGCGTGGCGGGGTCTGTGGCTGGGCGC
GACGTCACCGACGTTGGAGCCACTCCTTTGACCATGTGTGCGTGTGTGTATTATTCGTGTCTCGCCACTC
GCCGGTTGTTTTTTTCTTTTTATCTCGCTCTCTCTAGCGCCATCTCGTACGCATGCTCAACGCACCGCAT
GTTGCCGTGTCCTTTATGCGTCATTTTGGCTCGAAATAGGCAATTATTTAAACAAAGATTAGTCAACGAA
AACGCTAAAATAAATAAGTCTACAATATGGTTACTTATTGCCATGTGTGTGCAGCCAACGATAGCAACAA
AAGCAACAACACAGTGGCTTTCCCTCTTTCACTTTTTGTTTGCAAGCGCGTGCGAGCAAGACGGCACGAC
CGGCAAACGCAATTACGCTGACAAAGAGCAGACGAAGTTTTGGCCGAAAAACATCAAGGCGCCTGATACG
AATGCATTTGCAATAACAATTGCGATATTTAATATTGTTTATGAAGCTGTTTGACTTCAAAACACACAAA
AAAAAAAATAAAACAAATTATTTGAAAGAGAATTAGGAATCGGACAGCTTATCGTTACGGGCTAACAGCA
CACCGAGACGAAATAGCTTACCTGACGTCACAGCCTCTGGAAGAACTGCCGCCAAGCAGAGAGAGAGAGA
AAAAGAGGGAGAGCAGCTTAGACCGCATGTGCTTGTGTGTGAGGCGTCTCTCTCTTCGTCTCCTGTTTGC
GCAAACGCATAGACTGCACTGAGAAAATCGATTACCTATTTTTTATGAATGAATATTTGCACTATTACTA
TTCAAAACTATTAAGATAGCAATCACATTCAATAGCCAAATACTATACCACCTGAGCGATGCAACGAAAT
GATCAATTTGAGCAAAAATGCTGCATATTTAGGACGGCATCATTATAGAAATGCTTCTTGCTGTGTACTT
TTCTCTCGTCTGGCAGCTGTTTCGCCGTTATTGTTAAAACCGGCTTAAGTTAGGTGTGTTTTCTACGACT
AGTGATGCCCCTACTAGAAGATGTGTGTTGCACAAATGTCCCTGAATAACCAATTTGAAGTGCAGATAGC
AGTAAACGTAAGCTAATATGAATATTATTTAACTGTAATGTTTTAATATCGCTGGACATTACTAATAAAC
CCACTATAAACACATGTACATATGTATGTTTTGGCATACAATGAGTAGTTGGGGAAAAAATGTGTAAAAG
CACCGTGACCATCACAGCATAAAGATAACCAGCTGAAGTATCGAATATGAGTAACCCCCAAATTGAATCA
CATGCCGCAACTGATAGGACCCATGGAAGTACACTCTTCATGGCGATATACAAGACACACACAAGCACGA
ACACCCAGTTGCGGAGGAAATTCTCCGTAAATGAAAACCCAATCGGCGAACAATTCATACCCATATATGG
TAAAAGTTTTGAACGCGACTTGAGAGCGGAGAGCATTGCGGCTGATAAGGTTTTAGCGCTAAGCGGGCTT
TATAAAACGGGCTGCGGGACCAGTTTTCATATCACTACCGTTTGAGTTCTTGTGCTGTGTGGATACTCCT
CCCGACACAAAGCCGCTCCATCAGCCAGCAGTCGTCTAATCCAGAGACCCCGGATCGGGGTACCAACATG
GTGAGCAAGGGCGAGGAGCTGTTCACCGGGGTGGTGCCCATCCTGGTCGAGCTGGACGGCGACGTAAACG
GCCACAAGTTCAGCGTGTCCGGCGAGGGCGAGGGCGATGCCACCTACGGCAAGCTGACCCTGAAGTTCAT
CTGCACCACCGGCAAGCTGCCCGTGCCCTGGCCCACCCTCGTGACCACCCTGACCTACGGCGTGCAGTGC
TTCAGCCGCTACCCCGACCACATGAAGCAGCACGACTTCTTCAAGTCCGCCATGCCCGAAGGCTACGTCC
AGGAGCGCACCATCTTCTTCAAGGACGACGGCAACTACAAGACCCGCGCCGAGGTGAAGTTCGAGGGCGA
CACCCTGGTGAACCGCATCGAGCTGAAGGGCATCGACTTCAAGGAGGACGGCAACATCCTGGGGCACAAG
CTGGAGTACAACTACAACAGCCACAACGTCTATATCATGGCCGACAAGCAGAAGAACGGCATCAAGGTGA
ACTTCAAGATCCGCCACAACATCGAGGACGGCAGCGTGCAGCTCGCCGACCACTACCAGCAGAACACCCC
CATCGGCGACGGCCCCGTGCTGCTGCCCGACAACCACTACCTGAGCACCCAGTCCGCCCTGAGCAAAGAC
CCCAACGAGAAGCGCGATCACATGGTCCTGCTGGAGTTCGTGACCGCCGCCGGGATCACTCTCGGCATGG
ACGAGCTGTACAAGCCAAGCTTGATGCCGATTCAGGCTCCCTCATGGACAGATTTTCTGAACTGTCCCAT
CTGCTGCAATGAATTCGCGGCCAGCCAGCGATGTCCGGTCAGTCTGGGCTGCGGGCACACCATCTGCAAG
CTATGCCTGACGACCCTCTACAACCGGCAGTGTCCCTTCGATCAGACCGTGATTGTCAGTGACATCGACA
ATTTGCCCATCAACCATGCCTTGCTCCAGTTGGTCAAGGACTCGGAGCTCCTCGAGCTGGCACCACCACC
GCCCAGTGTGCAGAAGCTGGAGCCGGAGCACCTTAAGTGTTACCAACTGGGTCAGCGGTGCATCGAGGAG
CTGGCTTTGCACTTGAAGTCCTTCCTCAACCTGAACGGAAATGGCAATCTTCTAACTCGACCCATGTTAC
GGAAACTGGTTACTCTGGTCAACTGCCAGCTGATGGAGGAGGAGGGACGGGTGAGAGCGCTTCGAGCAGC
CAGATCCCTAGGCGAACGCACAGTCACCGAGCTGATCCTGCAGCACCAAAATCCCCAGCAGTTGAGCTCA
AATCTGTGGGCTGCAGTGCGGACAAGAGGATGCCAGTTCCTTGGACCCGCCATGCAGGAGGAGGTGCTCA
AACTGGTGCTGCTGGCCTTGGAGGAGGGATCAGCGCTTTCGCGCAAAGTGCTGGTCATGTTCGTCGTGCA
GCGACTAGAGCCGAAGTTTCCCCAGGCCTCCAAGACGAGTATCGGACATGTGGTACAGCTGCTCTACCGC
GCCAGCTGCTTCAAGGTGTCCAAGCGGGAGGCGGACTCGTCGTTGATGCAGCTCAAAGAGGAATTCCGTA
CGTATGACGCCCTACGCCGGGAGCACGATGCCCAAATCGTTCAGATAGCCACCGAGGCGGGTCTGCGAAT
TGCACCGGAACAATGGTCTTCCCTATTGTATGGCGACGTGATGCATAAAAGCCACATGCAGAGCATCATC
GATAAGCTGCAGACGCCAAGCTCCTTTGCGCAATCAGTCCAGGAATTGGTCATCGCCTTGCAGCGGACCA
GCGATCCTGCGAAGCTATCCAGTTTGCATCATCATCTGAAGTACCTGGCCAATATTGATCCCTGTGCGGA
GGTTGCCCCGTGGTCGGTTTTGGCTGAGGCCTTGGATGCAGTGCGGCATTCGGTCGTTGGACTGGTGAAC
TTCCTTCAGCACCACGGAGTGCGCAAGGCGCAGGACGGCATCAGTGGCGGTGGCAGTGGTGGGACGACCA
ATAGCAATCCGAAGTACAAGATCAGCTTATGCAGGGACTTGAATGTGCGGCGGGTGTGTCCCCGAGGTTC
TAGCTGTACCTTTGCCCATTCCCAGGAGGAGGTAGAACGCTATCGTGCACGGAATCGAGGAAAACATATG
AAGACACCGTTGGCGCTGCAGGGACCTCCAGCGGTAGGCGTAGGAGCCATAAAGAAACCACTAGGCGAGC
AGGAGGGACCGCCTCTAGGTAACATGCCACCCATGTTACCTATGTCGCCTATGCATTATATGGGCTCTCC
TAGGGGATATCTGGATCCCAGCTTGGGACTTTCGCCAGGTGGTGGTCTCCCGCCGTCGCATCACAGTCCC
ATTACCAGGCTCATAGTGCCGAGCCGCTACGATTCGCGCTTTAGCGGGTTTGGCGGTGGCACGCCCAGGA
TTCCTTCGCCCAGAGAATACCAAGCCAATCCGGTAGCGCCAACGCAACGCAATGCCAACCCACCGAATTT
TAGTGTGAACAGTAACCTGCACAAGGGCTACATGTTGCCCGCCAGCGGTGGAGATGTCTTCCATCTGGCC
AATCCGTGGGAGCAAGCATACCTGGCACAGCAGCAACATCCTCCACAGCATCCCCAACAGCAGCAGCCAC
CGTCCAGCAAGCCGAATCCCAGCCGACCGTTGTCGATTTTACCCGCAACAGCTGATACCTCATTTTTTGA
AAAGAAACCGCCGAATAGTGTTAGCATAGATCTGGACAGGGTCCCGGAGGTCAATGTGGATGCAGTGCCT
CTGTTCCGGCGATCCAACAATAACCACAATAACAACAATAGTAACTCCCACAATAACAACAACAACAATC
ATGGCTCATCACTGCTGTTCTGGAACAATACGGGTAAAGATTCAGCCAACTTTGTACGATCAGACTCCAT
ATTGGATGACGATGCGTCCACATTCGATGTGCCCACTGGCTCCTCCATGCTGAGTATCTACGGCCCGATT
TGCCCCAAGAGCAGTACGACCGGCAACTGGAACAACTTTGATCTGGGATATGGCGGCTTCAAGAGTGACA
GAAACGATAGCTTCAATGCCAATAAGCAGCAACAGCCGATGTGGGGCAGGAAACCGCAACTGATGTCGGA
AGACAGTTTCGACAGTGGGATCAAGGTGGACTAGGCGGCCGCTCGAGTCTAGAGGGCCCGCGGTTCGAAG
GTAAGCCTATCCCTAACCCTCTCCTCGGTCTCGATTCTACGCGTACCGGTCATCATCACCATCACCATTG
AGTTTAAACCCGCTGATCAGCCTCGACTGTGCCTTCTAAGGCCTGAGCTCGCTGATCAGCCTCGATCGAG
GATCCAGACATGATAAGATACATTGATGAGTTTGGACAAACCACAACTAGAATGCAGTGAAAAAAATGCT
TTATTTGTGAAATTTGTGATGCTATTGCTTTATTTGTAACCATTATAAGCTGCAATAAACAAGTTAACAA
CAACAATTGCATTCATTTTATGTTTCAGGTTCAGGGGGAGGTGTGGGAGGTTTTTTAAAGCAAGTAAAAC
CTCTACAAATGTGGTATGGCTGATTATGATCAGTCGACCGATGCCCTTGAGAGCCTTCAACCCAGTCAGC
TCCTTCCGGTGGGCGCGGGGCATGACTATCGTCGCCGCACTTATGACTGTCTTCTTTATCATGCAACTCG
TAGGACAGGTGCCGGCAGCGCTCTGGGTCATTTTCGGCGAGGACCGCTTTCGCTGGAGCGCGACGATGAT
CGGCCTGTCGCTTGCGGTATTCGGAATCTTGCACGCCCTCGCTCAAGCCTTCGTCACTGGTCCCGCCACC
AAACGTTTCGGCGAGAAGCAGGCCATTATCGCCGGCATGGCGGCCGACGCGCTGGGCTACGTCTTGCTGG
CGTTCGCGACGCGAGGCTGGATGGCCTTCCCCATTATGATTCTTCTCGCTTCCGGCGGCATCGGGATGCC
CGCGTTGCAGGCCATGCTGTCCAGGCAGGTAGATGACGACCATCAGGGACAGCTTCAAGGATCGCTCGCG
GCTCTTACCAGCCAGCAAAAGGCCAGGAACCGTAAAAAGGCCGCGTTGCTGGCGTTTTTCCATAGGCTCC
GCCCCCCTGACGAGCATCACAAAAATCGACGCTCAAGTCAGAGGTGGCGAAACCCGACAGGACTATAAAG
ATACCAGGCGTTTCCCCCTGGAAGCTCCCTCGTGCGCTCTCCTGTTCCGACCCTGCCGCTTACCGGATAC
CTGTCCGCCTTTCTCCCTTCGGGAAGCGTGGCGCTTTCTCAATGCTCACGCTGTAGGTATCTCAGTTCGG
TGTAGGTCGTTCGCTCCAAGCTGGGCTGTGTGCACGAACCCCCCGTTCAGCCCGACCGCTGCGCCTTATC
CGGTAACTATCGTCTTGAGTCCAACCCGGTAAGACACGACTTATCGCCACTGGCAGCAGCCACTGGTAAC
AGGATTAGCAGAGCGAGGTATGTAGGCGGTGCTACAGAGTTCTTGAAGTGGTGGCCTAACTACGGCTACA
CTAGAAGGACAGTATTTGGTATCTGCGCTCTGCTGAAGCCAGTTACCTTCGGAAAAAGAGTTGGTAGCTC
TTGATCCGGCAAACAAACCACCGCTGGTAGCGGTGGTTTTTTTGTTTGCAAGCAGCAGATTACGCGCAGA
AAAAAAGGATCTCAAGAAGATCCTTTGATCTTTTCTACGGGGTCTGACGCTCAGTGGAACGAAAACTCAC
GTTAAGGGATTTTGGTCATGAGATTATCAAAAAGGATCTTCACCTAGATCCTTTTAAATTAAAAATGAAG
TTTTAAATCAATCTAAAGTATATATGAGTAAACTTGGTCTGACAGTTACCAATGCTTAATCAGTGAGGCA
CCTATCTCAGCGATCTGTCTATTTCGTTCATCCATAGTTGCCTGACTCCCCGTCGTGTAGATAACTACGA
TACGGGAGGGCTTACCATCTGGCCCCAGTGCTGCAATGATACCGCGAGACCCACGCTCACCGGCTCCAGA
TTTATCAGCAATAAACCAGCCAGCCGGAAGGGCCGAGCGCAGAAGTGGTCCTGCAACTTTATCCGCCTCC
ATCCAGTCTATTAATTGTTGCCGGGAAGCTAGAGTAAGTAGTTCGCCAGTTAATAGTTTGCGCAACGTTG
TTGCCATTGCTGCAGGCATCGTGGTGTCACGCTCGTCGTTTGGTATGGCTTCATTCAGCTCCGGTTCCCA
ACGATCAAGGCGAGTTACATGATCCCCCATGTTGTGCAAAAAAGCGGTTAGCTCCTTCGGTCCTCCGATC
GTTGTCAGAAGTAAGTTGGCCGCAGTGTTATCACTCATGGTTATGGCAGCACTGCATAATTCTCTTACTG
TCATGCCATCCGTAAGATGCTTTTCTGTGACTGGTGAGTACTCAACCAAGTCATTCTGAGAATAGTGTAT
GCGGCGACCGAGTTGCTCTTGCCCGGCGTCAACACGGGATAATACCGCGCCACATAGCAGAACTTTAAAA
GTGCTCATCATTGGAAAACGTTCTTCGGGGCGAAAACTCTCAAGGATCTTACCGCTGTTGAGATCCAGTT
CGATGTAACCCACTCGTGCACCCAACTGATCTTCAGCATCTTTTACTTTCACCAGCGTTTCTGGGTGAGC
AAAAACAGGAAGGCAAAATGCCGCAAAAAAGGGAATAAGGGCGACACGGAAATGTTGAATACTCATACTC
TTCCTTTTTCAATATTATTGAAGCATTTATCAGGGTTATTGTCTCATGAGCGGATACATATTTGAATGTA
TTTAGAAAAATAAACAAATAGGGGTTCCGCGCACATTTCCCCGAAAAGTGCCACCTGACGTCTAAGAAAC
CATTATTATCATGACATTAACCTATAAAAATAGGCGTATCACGAGGCCCTTTCGT
